Addgene plasmid #78059: DCK gRNA (BRDN0001145971)
Purpose: 3rd generation lentiviral gRNA plasmid targeting human DCK
Depositing lab: John Doench & David Root. Depositing organization: Broad Institute. Publication: Optimized sgRNA design to maximize activity and minimize off-target effects of CRISPR-Cas9. Doench JG, Fusi N, Sullender M, Hegde M, Vaimberg EW, Donovan KF, Smith I, Tothova Z, Wilen C, Orchard R, Virgin HW, Listgarten J, Root DE. Nat Biotechnol. 2016 Jan 18. doi: 10.1038/nbt.3437. PubMed 26780180.
Backbone
  Vector backbone: lentiGuide-Puro
  Backbone manufacturer: Zhang Lab (Addgene plasmid # 52963)
  Vector type: Mammalian Expression, Lentiviral, CRISPR
  Selectable markers: Puromycin
Growth in bacteria
  Bacterial resistance: Ampicillin, 100 μg/mL
  Growth temperature: 37°C
  Growth strain: DH5alpha
  Copy number: High Copy
Gene/Insert
  Gene/Insert name: DCK (alt names: DCK; NM_000788.2)
  gRNA/shRNA sequence: TGTATGAGAAACCTGAACGA
  Species: H. sapiens (human)
  Entrez Gene: DCK
  Promoter: hU6
  Cloning method: Unknown
  Sequencing primers: 5′ U6-F; 3′ pS2-R
Terms and licenses: Academic/Nonprofit Terms; Industry Terms: Not Available to Industry
Depositor comments: The gRNA was designed to target the following Genbank reference sequence(s): NM_000788.2. Note that this plasmid does NOT contain Cas9. It should be used in conjunction with lentiCas9-Blast (Addgene #52962) or otherwise with cell lines already expressing Cas9. Browse the full kinome gRNA library at http://www.addgene.org/pooled-library/broadgpp-human-kinome/ or visit http://www.broadinstitute.org/rnai/public/ for detailed protocols and information.
How to cite: DCK gRNA (BRDN0001145971) was a gift from John Doench & David Root (Addgene plasmid # 78059 ; http://n2t.net/addgene:78059 ; RRID:Addgene_78059)
