[The description below was written by a language model from this plasmid's Addgene catalogue record and pLannotate feature annotations shown in this document.]
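Description:
DCK gRNA (BRDN0001145971) is a third-generation lentiviral guide RNA plasmid built on the lentiGuide-Puro backbone and designed to direct Streptococcus pyogenes Cas9 to the human deoxycytidine kinase gene (DCK). It belongs to a human kinome gRNA collection. In bacteria it is maintained as a high-copy plasmid through a ColE1/pUC-type origin and selected with ampicillin via the β-lactamase gene. An f1 origin, an SV40 origin and remnants of a lac/T7/T3 cloning region are also present in the backbone.

The lentiviral transfer cassette begins with an RSV promoter fused to a truncated HIV-1 5' LTR, which makes genomic RNA production Tat-independent. This is followed by the Ψ packaging signal with a partial gag sequence and the Rev response element for Rev-dependent nuclear export. Downstream, a human U6 RNA polymerase III promoter drives the DCK-specific spacer joined to the SpCas9 gRNA scaffold, followed by a cPPT/CTS element that aids nuclear import of the provirus. A separate EF-1α core promoter with its intron A expresses puromycin N-acetyltransferase, so transduced mammalian cells can be selected with puromycin. A WPRE enhances transcript expression, and a self-inactivating ΔU3 3' LTR closes the cassette, with an SV40 polyadenylation signal beyond it.

The plasmid does not encode Cas9, so it must be paired with a separate Cas9 vector such as lentiCas9-Blast or used in cells that already express the nuclease. Its typical use is to produce lentivirus for stable guide delivery and Cas9-mediated disruption of DCK in human cells.
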