Features (pLannotate 1.2.2; 29 found; start..end, strand, type, name):
     14..80      +  CDS            small t antigen (fragment): SV40 (simian virus 40) small t antigen
    106..317     +  promoter       EF-1α core promoter: core promoter for human elongation factor EF-1α
    318..1256    +  intron         EF-1α intron A: intron upstream of the start codon of human EF-1α
   1278..1877    +  CDS            PuroR (fragment): puromycin N-acetyltransferase; pac from Streptomyces; confers resistance to puromycin
   1893..2481    +  misc_feature   WPRE: woodchuck hepatitis virus posttranscriptional regulatory element
   2532..2551    +  misc_feature   cPPT/CTS (fragment): central polypurine tract and central termination sequence of HIV-1
   2553..2786    +  LTR            3' LTR (ΔU3): self-inactivating 3' long terminal repeat (LTR) from HIV-1
   2864..2985    +  polyA_signal   SV40 poly(A) signal: SV40 polyadenylation signal
   3025..3160    +  rep_origin     SV40 ori: SV40 origin of replication
   3181..3199    -  promoter       T7 promoter: promoter for bacteriophage T7 RNA polymerase
   3207..3362    +  CDS            lacZα (fragment): LacZα fragment of β-galactosidase; lacZ fragment
   3367..3795    +  rep_origin     f1 ori (sequence partly withheld): f1 bacteriophage origin of replication; arrow indicates direction of (+) strand synthesis
   3848..3952    +  promoter       AmpR promoter: bla
   3953..4813    +  CDS            AmpR: β-lactamase; bla; confers resistance to ampicillin, carbenicillin, and related antibiotics
   4984..5572    +  rep_origin     ori: high-copy-number ColE1/pMB1/pBR322/pUC origin of replication
   5755..5847    +  CDS            lacI (fragment): lac repressor; lacI; The lac repressor binds to the lac operator to inhibit transcription in E. coli. This inhibition can be relieved by adding lactose or isopropyl-β-D-thiogalactopyranoside (IPTG).
   5860..5881    +  protein_bind   CAP binding site: CAP binding activates transcription in the presence of cAMP. E. coli catabolite activator protein
   5896..5926    +  promoter       lac promoter: promoter for the E. coli lac operon
   5934..5950    +  protein_bind   lac operator: The lac repressor binds to the lac operator to inhibit transcription in E. coli. This inhibition can be relieved by adding lactose or isopropyl-β-D-thiogalactopyranoside (IPTG). lac repressor encoded by lacI
   5995..6013    +  promoter       T3 promoter: promoter for bacteriophage T3 RNA polymerase
   6041..6267    +  promoter       RSV promoter: Rous sarcoma virus enhancer/promoter
   6268..6448    +  LTR            5' LTR (truncated): truncated 5' long terminal repeat (LTR) from HIV-1
   6495..6620    +  misc_feature   HIV-1 Ψ: packaging signal of human immunodeficiency virus type 1
   6604..6967    +  CDS            HIV-1 gag (fragment): gag protein from human immunodeficiency virus 1; gag
   7113..7346    +  misc_feature   RRE: The Rev response element (RRE) of HIV-1 allows for Rev-dependent mRNA export from the nucleus to the cytoplasm.
   7723..7749    +  CDS            Rev (fragment): human immunodeficiency virus 1 (HIV-1) Rev protein; rev; enhances nuclear export of unspliced and incompletely spliced viral mRNAs
   7753..7993    +  promoter       U6 promoter: RNA polymerase III promoter for human U6 snRNA
   8023..8098    +  misc_RNA       gRNA scaffold: guide RNA scaffold for the Streptococcus pyogenes CRISPR/Cas9 system
   8154..8271    +  misc_feature   cPPT/CTS: central polypurine tract and central termination sequence of HIV-1
>Addgene plasmid #78059 | DCK gRNA (BRDN0001145971) | addgene full sequence | sequence record 189074 | Addgene Assembled Sequence
CCCGGGTGCAAAGATGGATAAAGTTTTAAACAGAGAGGAATCTTTGCAGCTAATGGACCTTCTAGGTCTT
GAAAGGAGTGGGAATTGGCTCCGGTGCCCGTCAGTGGGCAGAGCGCACATCGCCCACAGTCCCCGAGAAG
TTGGGGGGAGGGGTCGGCAATTGATCCGGTGCCTAGAGAAGGTGGCGCGGGGTAAACTGGGAAAGTGATG
TCGTGTACTGGCTCCGCCTTTTTCCCGAGGGTGGGGGAGAACCGTATATAAGTGCAGTAGTCGCCGTGAA
CGTTCTTTTTCGCAACGGGTTTGCCGCCAGAACACAGGTAAGTGCCGTGTGTGGTTCCCGCGGGCCTGGC
CTCTTTACGGGTTATGGCCCTTGCGTGCCTTGAATTACTTCCACCTGGCTGCAGTACGTGATTCTTGATC
CCGAGCTTCGGGTTGGAAGTGGGTGGGAGAGTTCGAGGCCTTGCGCTTAAGGAGCCCCTTCGCCTCGTGC
TTGAGTTGAGGCCTGGCCTGGGCGCTGGGGCCGCCGCGTGCGAATCTGGTGGCACCTTCGCGCCTGTCTC
GCTGCTTTCGATAAGTCTCTAGCCATTTAAAATTTTTGATGACCTGCTGCGACGCTTTTTTTCTGGCAAG
ATAGTCTTGTAAATGCGGGCCAAGATCTGCACACTGGTATTTCGGTTTTTGGGGCCGCGGGCGGCGACGG
GGCCCGTGCGTCCCAGCGCACATGTTCGGCGAGGCGGGGCCTGCGAGCGCGGCCACCGAGAATCGGACGG
GGGTAGTCTCAAGCTGGCCGGCCTGCTCTGGTGCCTGGCCTCGCGCCGCCGTGTATCGCCCCGCCCTGGG
CGGCAAGGCTGGCCCGGTCGGCACCAGTTGCGTGAGCGGAAAGATGGCCGCTTCCCGGCCCTGCTGCAGG
GAGCTCAAAATGGAGGACGCGGCGCTCGGGAGAGCGGGCGGGTGAGTCACCCACACAAAGGAAAAGGGCC
TTTCCGTCCTCAGCCGTCGCTTCATGTGACTCCACGGAGTACCGGGCGCCGTCCAGGCACCTCGATTAGT
TCTCGAGCTTTTGGAGTACGTCGTCTTTAGGTTGGGGGGAGGGGTTTTATGCGATGGAGTTTCCCCACAC
TGAGTGGGTGGAGACTGAAGTTAGGCCAGCTTGGCACTTGATGTAATTCTCCTTGGAATTTGCCCTTTTT
GAGTTTGGATCTTGGTTCATTCTCAAGCCTCAGACAGTGGTTCAAAGTTTTTTTCTTCCATTTCAGGTGT
CGTGACGTACGGCCACCATGACCGAGTACAAGCCCACGGTGCGCCTCGCCACCCGCGACGACGTCCCCAG
GGCCGTACGCACCCTCGCCGCCGCGTTCGCCGACTACCCCGCCACGCGCCACACCGTCGATCCGGACCGC
CACATCGAGCGGGTCACCGAGCTGCAAGAACTCTTCCTCACGCGCGTCGGGCTCGACATCGGCAAGGTGT
GGGTCGCGGACGACGGCGCCGCCGTGGCGGTCTGGACCACGCCGGAGAGCGTCGAAGCGGGGGCGGTGTT
CGCCGAGATCGGCCCGCGCATGGCCGAGTTGAGCGGTTCCCGGCTGGCCGCGCAGCAACAGATGGAAGGC
CTCCTGGCGCCGCACCGGCCCAAGGAGCCCGCGTGGTTCCTGGCCACCGTCGGAGTCTCGCCCGACCACC
AGGGCAAGGGTCTGGGCAGCGCCGTCGTGCTCCCCGGAGTGGAGGCGGCCGAGCGCGCCGGGGTGCCCGC
CTTCCTGGAGACCTCCGCGCCCCGCAACCTCCCCTTCTACGAGCGGCTCGGCTTCACCGTCACCGCCGAC
GTCGAGGTGCCCGAAGGACCGCGCACCTGGTGCATGACCCGCAAGCCCGGTGCCTGAACGCGTTAAGTCG
ACAATCAACCTCTGGATTACAAAATTTGTGAAAGATTGACTGGTATTCTTAACTATGTTGCTCCTTTTAC
GCTATGTGGATACGCTGCTTTAATGCCTTTGTATCATGCTATTGCTTCCCGTATGGCTTTCATTTTCTCC
TCCTTGTATAAATCCTGGTTGCTGTCTCTTTATGAGGAGTTGTGGCCCGTTGTCAGGCAACGTGGCGTGG
TGTGCACTGTGTTTGCTGACGCAACCCCCACTGGTTGGGGCATTGCCACCACCTGTCAGCTCCTTTCCGG
GACTTTCGCTTTCCCCCTCCCTATTGCCACGGCGGAACTCATCGCCGCCTGCCTTGCCCGCTGCTGGACA
GGGGCTCGGCTGTTGGGCACTGACAATTCCGTGGTGTTGTCGGGGAAATCATCGTCCTTTCCTTGGCTGC
TCGCCTGTGTTGCCACCTGGATTCTGCGCGGGACGTCCTTCTGCTACGTCCCTTCGGCCCTCAATCCAGC
GGACCTTCCTTCCCGCGGCCTGCTGCCGGCTCTGCGGCCTCTTCCGCGTCTTCGCCTTCGCCCTCAGACG
AGTCGGATCTCCCTTTGGGCCGCCTCCCCGCGTCGACTTTAAGACCAATGACTTACAAGGCAGCTGTAGA
TCTTAGCCACTTTTTAAAAGAAAAGGGGGGACTGGAAGGGCTAATTCACTCCCAACGAAGACAAGATCTG
CTTTTTGCTTGTACTGGGTCTCTCTGGTTAGACCAGATCTGAGCCTGGGAGCTCTCTGGCTAACTAGGGA
ACCCACTGCTTAAGCCTCAATAAAGCTTGCCTTGAGTGCTTCAAGTAGTGTGTGCCCGTCTGTTGTGTGA
CTCTGGTAACTAGAGATCCCTCAGACCCTTTTAGTCAGTGTGGAAAATCTCTAGCAGTACGTATAGTAGT
TCATGTCATCTTATTATTCAGTATTTATAACTTGCAAAGAAATGAATATCAGAGAGTGAGAGGAACTTGT
TTATTGCAGCTTATAATGGTTACAAATAAAGCAATAGCATCACAAATTTCACAAATAAAGCATTTTTTTC
ACTGCATTCTAGTTGTGGTTTGTCCAAACTCATCAATGTATCTTATCATGTCTGGCTCTAGCTATCCCGC
CCCTAACTCCGCCCATCCCGCCCCTAACTCCGCCCAGTTCCGCCCATTCTCCGCCCCATGGCTGACTAAT
TTTTTTTATTTATGCAGAGGCCGAGGCCGCCTCGGCCTCTGAGCTATTCCAGAAGTAGTGAGGAGGCTTT
TTTGGAGGCCTAGGGACGTACCCAATTCGCCCTATAGTGAGTCGTATTACGCGCGCTCACTGGCCGTCGT
TTTACAACGTCGTGACTGGGAAAACCCTGGCGTTACCCAACTTAATCGCCTTGCAGCACATCCCCCTTTC
GCCAGCTGGCGTAATAGCGAAGAGGCCCGCACCGATCGCCCTTCCCAACAGTTGCGCAGCCTGAATGGCG
AATGGG
[124 nt withheld, positions 3367-3490]
C
[91 nt withheld, positions 3492-3582]
A
[49 nt withheld, positions 3584-3632]
CCTTTGACGTTGGAGTCCACGTTCTTT
[37 nt withheld, positions 3660-3696]
ACCCTATCTCGGTCTATTCTTTTGATTTATAAGGGATTTTGCCGATTTCGGCCTATTGGTTAAAAAATGA
GCTGATTTAACAAAAATTTAACGCGAATTTTAACAAAATATTAACGCTTACAATTTAGGTGGCACTTTTC
GGGGAAATGTGCGCGGAACCCCTATTTGTTTATTTTTCTAAATACATTCAAATATGTATCCGCTCATGAG
ACAATAACCCTGATAAATGCTTCAATAATATTGAAAAAGGAAGAGTATGAGTATTCAACATTTCCGTGTC
GCCCTTATTCCCTTTTTTGCGGCATTTTGCCTTCCTGTTTTTGCTCACCCAGAAACGCTGGTGAAAGTAA
AAGATGCTGAAGATCAGTTGGGTGCACGAGTGGGTTACATCGAACTGGATCTCAACAGCGGTAAGATCCT
TGAGAGTTTTCGCCCCGAAGAACGTTTTCCAATGATGAGCACTTTTAAAGTTCTGCTATGTGGCGCGGTA
TTATCCCGTATTGACGCCGGGCAAGAGCAACTCGGTCGCCGCATACACTATTCTCAGAATGACTTGGTTG
AGTACTCACCAGTCACAGAAAAGCATCTTACGGATGGCATGACAGTAAGAGAATTATGCAGTGCTGCCAT
AACCATGAGTGATAACACTGCGGCCAACTTACTTCTGACAACGATCGGAGGACCGAAGGAGCTAACCGCT
TTTTTGCACAACATGGGGGATCATGTAACTCGCCTTGATCGTTGGGAACCGGAGCTGAATGAAGCCATAC
CAAACGACGAGCGTGACACCACGATGCCTGTAGCAATGGCAACAACGTTGCGCAAACTATTAACTGGCGA
ACTACTTACTCTAGCTTCCCGGCAACAATTAATAGACTGGATGGAGGCGGATAAAGTTGCAGGACCACTT
CTGCGCTCGGCCCTTCCGGCTGGCTGGTTTATTGCTGATAAATCTGGAGCCGGTGAGCGTGGGTCTCGCG
GTATCATTGCAGCACTGGGGCCAGATGGTAAGCCCTCCCGTATCGTAGTTATCTACACGACGGGGAGTCA
GGCAACTATGGATGAACGAAATAGACAGATCGCTGAGATAGGTGCCTCACTGATTAAGCATTGGTAACTG
TCAGACCAAGTTTACTCATATATACTTTAGATTGATTTAAAACTTCATTTTTAATTTAAAAGGATCTAGG
TGAAGATCCTTTTTGATAATCTCATGACCAAAATCCCTTAACGTGAGTTTTCGTTCCACTGAGCGTCAGA
CCCCGTAGAAAAGATCAAAGGATCTTCTTGAGATCCTTTTTTTCTGCGCGTAATCTGCTGCTTGCAAACA
AAAAAACCACCGCTACCAGCGGTGGTTTGTTTGCCGGATCAAGAGCTACCAACTCTTTTTCCGAAGGTAA
CTGGCTTCAGCAGAGCGCAGATACCAAATACTGTTCTTCTAGTGTAGCCGTAGTTAGGCCACCACTTCAA
GAACTCTGTAGCACCGCCTACATACCTCGCTCTGCTAATCCTGTTACCAGTGGCTGCTGCCAGTGGCGAT
AAGTCGTGTCTTACCGGGTTGGACTCAAGACGATAGTTACCGGATAAGGCGCAGCGGTCGGGCTGAACGG
GGGGTTCGTGCACACAGCCCAGCTTGGAGCGAACGACCTACACCGAACTGAGATACCTACAGCGTGAGCT
ATGAGAAAGCGCCACGCTTCCCGAAGGGAGAAAGGCGGACAGGTATCCGGTAAGCGGCAGGGTCGGAACA
GGAGAGCGCACGAGGGAGCTTCCAGGGGGAAACGCCTGGTATCTTTATAGTCCTGTCGGGTTTCGCCACC
TCTGACTTGAGCGTCGATTTTTGTGATGCTCGTCAGGGGGGCGGAGCCTATGGAAAAACGCCAGCAACGC
GGCCTTTTTACGGTTCCTGGCCTTTTGCTGGCCTTTTGCTCACATGTTCTTTCCTGCGTTATCCCCTGAT
TCTGTGGATAACCGTATTACCGCCTTTGAGTGAGCTGATACCGCTCGCCGCAGCCGAACGACCGAGCGCA
GCGAGTCAGTGAGCGAGGAAGCGGAAGAGCGCCCAATACGCAAACCGCCTCTCCCCGCGCGTTGGCCGAT
TCATTAATGCAGCTGGCACGACAGGTTTCCCGACTGGAAAGCGGGCAGTGAGCGCAACGCAATTAATGTG
AGTTAGCTCACTCATTAGGCACCCCAGGCTTTACACTTTATGCTTCCGGCTCGTATGTTGTGTGGAATTG
TGAGCGGATAACAATTTCACACAGGAAACAGCTATGACCATGATTACGCCAAGCGCGCAATTAACCCTCA
CTAAAGGGAACAAAAGCTGGAGCTGCAAGCTTAATGTAGTCTTATGCAATACTCTTGTAGTCTTGCAACA
TGGTAACGATGAGTTAGCAACATGCCTTACAAGGAGAGAAAAAGCACCGTGCATGCCGATTGGTGGAAGT
AAGGTGGTACGATCGTGCCTTATTAGGAAGGCAACAGACGGGTCTGACATGGATTGGACGAACCACTGAA
TTGCCGCATTGCAGAGATATTGTATTTAAGTGCCTAGCTCGATACATAAACGGGTCTCTCTGGTTAGACC
AGATCTGAGCCTGGGAGCTCTCTGGCTAACTAGGGAACCCACTGCTTAAGCCTCAATAAAGCTTGCCTTG
AGTGCTTCAAGTAGTGTGTGCCCGTCTGTTGTGTGACTCTGGTAACTAGAGATCCCTCAGACCCTTTTAG
TCAGTGTGGAAAATCTCTAGCAGTGGCGCCCGAACAGGGACTTGAAAGCGAAAGGGAAACCAGAGGAGCT
CTCTCGACGCAGGACTCGGCTTGCTGAAGCGCGCACGGCAAGAGGCGAGGGGCGGCGACTGGTGAGTACG
CCAAAAATTTTGACTAGCGGAGGCTAGAAGGAGAGAGATGGGTGCGAGAGCGTCAGTATTAAGCGGGGGA
GAATTAGATCGCGATGGGAAAAAATTCGGTTAAGGCCAGGGGGAAAGAAAAAATATAAATTAAAACATAT
AGTATGGGCAAGCAGGGAGCTAGAACGATTCGCAGTTAATCCTGGCCTGTTAGAAACATCAGAAGGCTGT
AGACAAATACTGGGACAGCTACAACCATCCCTTCAGACAGGATCAGAAGAACTTAGATCATTATATAATA
CAGTAGCAACCCTCTATTGTGTGCATCAAAGGATAGAGATAAAAGACACCAAGGAAGCTTTAGACAAGAT
AGAGGAAGAGCAAAACAAAAGTAAGACCACCGCACAGCAAGCGGCCGCTGATCTTCAGACCTGGAGGAGG
AGATATGAGGGACAATTGGAGAAGTGAATTATATAAATATAAAGTAGTAAAAATTGAACCATTAGGAGTA
GCACCCACCAAGGCAAAGAGAAGAGTGGTGCAGAGAGAAAAAAGAGCAGTGGGAATAGGAGCTTTGTTCC
TTGGGTTCTTGGGAGCAGCAGGAAGCACTATGGGCGCAGCGTCAATGACGCTGACGGTACAGGCCAGACA
ATTATTGTCTGGTATAGTGCAGCAGCAGAACAATTTGCTGAGGGCTATTGAGGCGCAACAGCATCTGTTG
CAACTCACAGTCTGGGGCATCAAGCAGCTCCAGGCAAGAATCCTGGCTGTGGAAAGATACCTAAAGGATC
AACAGCTCCTGGGGATTTGGGGTTGCTCTGGAAAACTCATTTGCACCACTGCTGTGCCTTGGAATGCTAG
TTGGAGTAATAAATCTCTGGAACAGATTTGGAATCACACGACCTGGATGGAGTGGGACAGAGAAATTAAC
AATTACACAAGCTTAATACACTCCTTAATTGAAGAATCGCAAAACCAGCAAGAAAAGAATGAACAAGAAT
TATTGGAATTAGATAAATGGGCAAGTTTGTGGAATTGGTTTAACATAACAAATTGGCTGTGGTATATAAA
ATTATTCATAATGATAGTAGGAGGCTTGGTAGGTTTAAGAATAGTTTTTGCTGTACTTTCTATAGTGAAT
AGAGTTAGGCAGGGATATTCACCATTATCGTTTCAGACCCACCTCCCAACCCCGAGGGGACCCAGAGAGG
GCCTATTTCCCATGATTCCTTCATATTTGCATATACGATACAAGGCTGTTAGAGAGATAATTAGAATTAA
TTTGACTGTAAACACAAAGATATTAGTACAAAATACGTGACGTAGAAAGTAATAATTTCTTGGGTAGTTT
GCAGTTTTAAAATTATGTTTTAAAATGGACTATCATATGCTTACCGTAACTTGAAAGTATTTCGATTTCT
TGGCTTTATATATCTTGTGGAAAGGACGAAACACCGTGTATGAGAAACCTGAACGAGTTTTAGAGCTAGA
AATAGCAAGTTAAAATAAGGCTAGTCCGTTATCAACTTGAAAAAGTGGCACCGAGTCGGTGCTTTTTTAA
GCTTGGCGTAACTAGATCTTGAGACAAATGGCAGTATTCATCCACAATTTTAAAAGAAAAGGGGGGATTG
GGGGGTACAGTGCAGGGGAAAGAATAGTAGACATAATAGCAACAGACATACAAACTAAAGAATTACAAAA
ACAAATTACAAAAATTCAAAATTTTCGGGTTTATTACAGGGACAGCAGAGATCCACTTTGGCGCCGGCTC
GAGGGGG
