>Addgene plasmid #78059 | DCK gRNA (BRDN0001145971) | depositor partial sequence | sequence record 145518 | Target Sequence
TGTATGAGAAACCTGAACGA
