>Addgene plasmid #78059 | DCK gRNA (BRDN0001145971) | addgene partial sequence | sequence record 151773 | hU6-F 5'-GAGGGCCTATTTCCCATGATT-3'
TTAGAGAGATAATTAGAATTAATTTGACTGTAAACACAAAGATATTAGTACAAAATACGTGACGTAGAAA
GTAATAATTTCTTGGGTAGTTTGCAGTTTTAAAATTATGTTTTAAAATGGACTATCATATGCTTACCGTA
ACTTGAAAGTATTTCGATTTCTTGGCTTTATATATCTTGTGGAAAGGACGAAACACCGTGTATGAGAAAC
CTGAACGAGTTTTAGAGCTAGAAATAGCAAGTTAAAATAAGGCTAGTCCGTTATCAACTTGAAAAAGTGG
CACCGAGTCGGTGCTTTTTTAAGCTTGGCGTAACTAGATCTTGAGACAAATGGCAGTATTCATCCACAAT
TTTAAAAGAAAAGGGGGGATTGGGGGGTACAGTGCAGGGGAAAGAATAGTAGACATAATAGCAACAGACA
TACAAACTAAAGAATTACAAAAACAAATTACAAAAATTCAAAATTTTCGGGTTTATTACAGGGACAGCAG
AGATCCACTTTGGCGCCGGCTCGAGGGGGCCCGGGTGCAAAGATGGATAAAGTTTTAAACAGAGAGGAAT
CTTTGCAGCTAATGGACCTTCTAGGTCTTGAAAGGAGTGGGAATTGGCTCCGGTGCCCGTCAGTGGGCAG
AGCGCACATCGCCCACAGTCCCCGAGAAGTTGGGGGGAGGGGTCGGCAATTGATCCGGTGCCTAGAGAAG
GTGGCGCGGGGTAAACTGGGAAAGTGATGTCGTGTACTGGCTCCGCCTTTTTCCCGAGGGTGGGGGAGAA
CCGTATATAAGTGCAGTAGTCGCCGTGAACGTTCTT
